Addgene plasmid #1928: pFastBac dRING1F
Depositing lab: Robert Kingston. Depositing organization: Massachusetts General Hospital. Publication: Reconstitution of a functional core polycomb repressive complex. Francis NJ, Saurin AJ, Shao Z, Kingston RE. Mol Cell 2001 Sep;8(3):545-56. 10.1016/S1097-2765(01)00316-1 PubMed 11583617.
Backbone
  Vector backbone: pFastBac
  Backbone manufacturer: Invitrogen
  Backbone size w/o insert (bp): 4800
  Vector type: Insect Expression
  Selectable markers: Gentamicin
Growth in bacteria
  Bacterial resistance: Ampicillin, 100 μg/mL
  Growth temperature: 37°C
  Growth strain: DH5alpha
  Copy number: High Copy
Gene/Insert
  Gene/Insert name: dRING1 (alt name: Sce)
  Species: D. melanogaster (fly)
  Insert size (bp): 1500
  Entrez Gene: Sce (a.k.a. Dmel_CG5595, CG5595, DRING, Ding, Dmel\CG5595, Dring, RING, RING1, Ring, Ring/Sce, Rnf2, SCE, Sce/dRing, dRING, dRING1, dRing, dRing1, dring, sce)
  Tag / fusion protein: flag (C terminal on insert)
  Cloning method: Restriction Enzyme; 3′ cloning site KpnI (not destroyed)
  Sequencing primers: 5′ Polyhedrin forward
Terms and licenses: Academic/Nonprofit Terms; Industry Terms: Not Available to Industry
Depositor comments: For baculoviral expression of dRING1F with C-terminal flag epitope. 300bp of C-terminus of pFB-dRING1 was amplified with SacI--FLAG-KpnI primers and cloned into dRING1 with SacI--KpnI to produce dRING1 with C-terminal FLAG epitope (kingston #1325)
How to cite: pFastBac dRING1F was a gift from Robert Kingston (Addgene plasmid # 1928 ; http://n2t.net/addgene:1928 ; RRID:Addgene_1928)
