[The description below was written by a language model from this plasmid's Addgene catalogue record.]
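Description:
pFastBac dRING1F is an insect-cell expression construct built on the Invitrogen pFastBac backbone (about 4.8 kb without insert), a donor plasmid of the kind used to generate recombinant baculoviruses. It is propagated in E. coli as a high-copy plasmid under ampicillin selection. Gentamicin is recorded as the additional selectable marker. In pFastBac-type vectors the gentamicin resistance gene generally travels with the expression cassette when it is transposed into a baculoviral bacmid, allowing recombinants to be selected. No feature table is available, so the origin of replication, transposition elements and polyadenylation signal are not individually documented. The promoter is also not stated outright, although the listed polyhedrin forward sequencing primer fits the strong, very late polyhedrin promoter that normally drives expression in this vector family.

The payload is an insert of roughly 1.5 kb encoding Drosophila melanogaster dRING1, the product of the Sce (Sex combs extra) gene, fused to a FLAG epitope at its C terminus. According to the depositor's notes, the tagged version was derived from an existing untagged pFastBac dRING1 plasmid. About 300 bp of the C-terminal coding region was amplified with primers that added the FLAG sequence, and the product was reinserted as a SacI–KpnI fragment. The KpnI site at the 3′ junction remains intact.

The stated purpose is baculoviral expression of FLAG-tagged dRING1. The epitope allows detection and affinity purification of the protein. The associated publication concerns reconstitution of a functional core Polycomb repressive complex, which suggests use in producing this subunit as a recombinant complex component.
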