>Addgene plasmid #1928 | pFastBac dRING1F | addgene partial sequence | sequence record 16921 | 1928 with SV40pA-R
CTGCAATAAACAAGTTAACAACAACAATTGCATTCATTTTATGTTTCAGGTTCAGGGGGAGGTGTGGGAG
GTTTTTTAAAGCAAGTAAAACCTCTACAAATGTGGTATGGCTGATTATGATCCTCTAGTACTTCTCGACA
AGCTTGGTACCCTATTTATCATCGTCATCTTTATAATCGGTTTTCTTCCACGAGTAATACATTTCCATAG
GTTTGTTTACCTTCCAGAATTTGTCGTTGACCTGGTGCAACGTCTGGTTGCCATTCAGGATAACCAACTG
CTGTGGCTGTGGAGCGACGTAGATGCAAAAGTTGAGCACGCGACAAGCCTCTGGCAAATCGGCGCCCAGG
TCGAGCGTGAGCCGCATGGCCAGATACTTGCTGAGATGATCGACGGTGGCATTTGCCGTGGTCTTGATGT
AGCGCACACAGTTCTCCTTGAGTGCCCGCATGAGCTGGTTGTCCGCCGACATCTCCGTGGGATGGGGCTT
GAAGACGAGCTCGATTTCATCGTTGATGCCCAGCTCGCCATTGCCCTCGCCCTCTGTGTCGATGTTGGAG
TCACCCTCGGTGCGGCANNNNNNATCTGTGAATCCGACTCGGACTCCTCGGACCGCTCCGAAGTCAGCAC
CGACATGGCGCGCTTCGGCTTGGAGCTGCTCGAGTTGGAGGGCACTGGTGACGGAGTGCTCCGCACCGAG
GGGGGATTGGAAGCGTCGTCCACCTGCATCCGAGTGGCGGATGT
